Addgene plasmid #193220: Lenti-sgMroh2b#2/Cre
Purpose: Lentiviral vector expressing Cre recombinase (driven by mPGK promoter) and an sgRNA against the mouse Mroh2b gene
Depositing lab: Julien Sage. Depositing organization: Stanford University. Publication: A multiplexed in vivo approach to identify driver genes in small cell lung cancer. Lee MC, Cai H, Murray CW, Li C, Shue YT, Andrejka L, He AL, Holzem AME, Drainas AP, Ko JH, Coles GL, Kong C, Zhu S, Zhu C, Wang J, van de Rijn M, Petrov DA, Winslow MM, Sage J. Cell Rep. 2023 Jan 13;42(1):111990. doi: 10.1016/j.celrep.2023.111990. PubMed 36640300.
Backbone
  Vector backbone: pLL3.3
  Vector type: Mammalian Expression, Lentiviral, CRISPR
Growth in bacteria
  Bacterial resistance: Ampicillin, 100 μg/mL
  Growth temperature: 37°C
  Growth strain: NEB Stable
  Copy number: High Copy
Gene/Insert
  Gene/Insert name: sgMroh2b#2
  gRNA/shRNA sequence: CACTCTCACATACCTTCCAG
  Species: M. musculus (mouse)
  Insert size (bp): 20
  Entrez Gene: Heatr7b2 (a.k.a. FLJ40243, 4930455B06Rik)
  Promoter: U6
  Cloning method: Restriction Enzyme; 5′ cloning site Unknown (unknown if destroyed); 3′ cloning site Unknown (unknown if destroyed)
Terms and licenses: Academic/Nonprofit Terms; Industry Terms: Not Available to Industry
Depositor comments: Please visit https://www.biorxiv.org/content/10.1101/2022.03.28.485708v1 for bioRxiv preprint.
How to cite: Lenti-sgMroh2b#2/Cre was a gift from Julien Sage (Addgene plasmid # 193220 ; http://n2t.net/addgene:193220 ; RRID:Addgene_193220)
