[The description below was written by a language model from this plasmid's Addgene catalogue record and pLannotate feature annotations shown in this document.]
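Description:
Lenti-sgMroh2b#2/Cre is a 7,770 nt HIV-1-based lentiviral transfer plasmid built on the pLL3.3 backbone that delivers two things at once: a CRISPR single guide RNA against the mouse Mroh2b gene (listed in Entrez under the alias Heatr7b2) and Cre recombinase. In bacteria it is maintained through a high-copy ColE1/pUC-type origin and selected with ampicillin via the β-lactamase gene.

The viral genome is transcribed from a CMV enhancer/promoter fused to a truncated 5' LTR, a chimeric arrangement that typically makes genomic RNA production in packaging cells Tat-independent. Downstream lie the Ψ packaging signal with a gag fragment, the Rev response element for nuclear export of the unspliced RNA, and the cPPT/CTS, which aids nuclear import of the reverse-transcribed genome. The payload consists of a human U6 RNA polymerase III promoter driving the 20-nt spacer joined to the S. pyogenes Cas9 sgRNA scaffold (annotated as a tracrRNA fragment), followed by the mouse PGK promoter driving Cre. A WPRE after Cre enhances transcript expression, and a nef fragment and a second truncated LTR close the provirus.

No Cas9 is encoded, so editing depends on Cas9 supplied by the recipient cells or animal. The design suits mice carrying Cre-dependent alleles: Cre would recombine loxP-flanked sequences while the sgRNA directs disruption of Mroh2b in the same transduced cells. The associated publication describes a multiplexed in vivo approach to identifying driver genes in small cell lung cancer. The "#2" in the name suggests it is one of several guides for this gene. The record does not state the cloning sites used for the guide.
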