Features (pLannotate 1.2.2; 21 found; start..end, strand, type, name):
      1..380     +  enhancer       CMV enhancer: human cytomegalovirus immediate early enhancer
    381..580     +  promoter       CMV promoter: human cytomegalovirus (CMV) immediate early promoter
    598..778     +  LTR            5' LTR (truncated): truncated 5' long terminal repeat (LTR) from HIV-1
    825..950     +  misc_feature   HIV-1 Ψ: packaging signal of human immunodeficiency virus type 1
    934..1272    +  CDS            HIV-1 gag (fragment): gag protein from human immunodeficiency virus 1; gag
   1447..1680    +  misc_feature   RRE: The Rev response element (RRE) of HIV-1 allows for Rev-dependent mRNA export from the nucleus to the cytoplasm.
   2057..2157    +  CDS            Rev (fragment): human immunodeficiency virus 1 (HIV-1) Rev protein; rev; enhances nuclear export of unspliced and incompletely spliced viral mRNAs
   2207..2324    +  misc_feature   cPPT/CTS: central polypurine tract and central termination sequence of HIV-1
   2406..2646    +  promoter       U6 promoter: RNA polymerase III promoter for human U6 snRNA
   2694..2761    +  misc_RNA       tracrRNA (fragment): trans-activating CRISPR RNA for the Streptococcus pyogenes CRISPR/Cas9 system
   2814..3306    +  promoter       PGK promoter: mouse phosphoglycerate kinase 1 promoter
   3336..4366    +  CDS            Cre (fragment): site-specific recombinase Cre is a site-specific recombinase from bacteriophage P1. Recombination occurs at loxP sequences.
   4399..4422    +  misc_feature   MCS (fragment): pBluescript multiple cloning site
   4422..5010    +  misc_feature   WPRE: woodchuck hepatitis virus posttranscriptional regulatory element
   5011..5030    +  misc_feature   MCS (fragment): pBluescript multiple cloning site
   5032..5532    +  CDS            nef (fragment): NEF_HV1LA - Experimental evidence at protein level: Swiss-Prot protein existence level 1. Extracellular Nef protein targets CD4(+) T-lymphocytes for apoptosis by interacting with CXCR4 surface receptors. From Human immunodeficiency virus type 1 group M subtype B (isolate Lai) (HIV-1).
   5539..5719    +  LTR            5' LTR (truncated): truncated 5' long terminal repeat (LTR) from HIV-1
   5781..6369    -  rep_origin     ori: high-copy-number ColE1/pMB1/pBR322/pUC origin of replication
   6540..7400    -  CDS            AmpR: β-lactamase; bla; confers resistance to ampicillin, carbenicillin, and related antibiotics
   7401..7505    -  promoter       AmpR promoter: bla
   7564..7616    -  misc_feature   bom (fragment): basis of mobility region from pBR322
>Addgene plasmid #193220 | Lenti-sgMroh2b#2/Cre | addgene full sequence | sequence record 379510 | Addgene NGS Result
GACATTGATTATTGACTAGTTATTAATAGTAATCAATTACGGGGTCATTAGTTCATAGCCCATATATGGA
GTTCCGCGTTACATAACTTACGGTAAATGGCCCGCCTGGCTGACCGCCCAACGACCCCCGCCCATTGACG
TCAATAATGACGTATGTTCCCATAGTAACGCCAATAGGGACTTTCCATTGACGTCAATGGGTGGAGTATT
TACGGTAAACTGCCCACTTGGCAGTACATCAAGTGTATCATATGCCAAGTACGCCCCCTATTGACGTCAA
TGACGGTAAATGGCCCGCCTGGCATTATGCCCAGTACATGACCTTATGGGACTTTCCTACTTGGCAGTAC
ATCTACGTATTAGTCATCGCTATTACCATGGTGATGCGGTTTTGGCAGTACATCAATGGGCGTGGATAGC
GGTTTGACTCACGGGGATTTCCAAGTCTCCACCCCATTGACGTCAATGGGAGTTTGTTTTGGCACCAAAA
TCAACGGGACTTTCCAAAATGTCGTAACAACTCCGCCCCATTGACGCAAATGGGCGGTAGGCGTGTACGG
TGGGAGGTCTATATAAGCAGCGCGTTTTGCCTGTACTGGGTCTCTCTGGTTAGACCAGATCTGAGCCTGG
GAGCTCTCTGGCTAACTAGGGAACCCACTGCTTAAGCCTCAATAAAGCTTGCCTTGAGTGCTTCAAGTAG
TGTGTGCCCGTCTGTTGTGTGACTCTGGTAACTAGAGATCCCTCAGACCCTTTTAGTCAGTGTGGAAAAT
CTCTAGCAGTGGCGCCCGAACAGGGACTTGAAAGCGAAAGGGAAACCAGAGGAGCTCTCTCGACGCAGGA
CTCGGCTTGCTGAAGCGCGCACGGCAAGAGGCGAGGGGCGGCGACTGGTGAGTACGCCAAAAATTTTGAC
TAGCGGAGGCTAGAAGGAGAGAGATGGGTGCGAGAGCGTCAGTATTAAGCGGGGGAGAATTAGATCGCGA
TGGGAAAAAATTCGGTTAAGGCCAGGGGGAAAGAAAAAATATAAATTAAAACATATAGTATGGGCAAGCA
GGGAGCTAGAACGATTCGCAGTTAATCCTGGCCTGTTAGAAACATCAGAAGGCTGTAGACAAATACTGGG
ACAGCTACAACCATCCCTTCAGACAGGATCAGAAGAACTTAGATCATTATATAATACAGTAGCAACCCTC
TATTGTGTGCATCAAAGGATAGAGATAAAAGACACCAAGGAAGCTTTAGACAAGATAGAGGAAGAGCAAA
ACAAAAGTAAGACCACCGCACAGCAAGCGGCCGGCCGCTGATCTTCAGACCTGGAGGAGGAGATATGAGG
GACAATTGGAGAAGTGAATTATATAAATATAAAGTAGTAAAAATTGAACCATTAGGAGTAGCACCCACCA
AGGCAAAGAGAAGAGTGGTGCAGAGAGAAAAAAGAGCAGTGGGAATAGGAGCTTTGTTCCTTGGGTTCTT
GGGAGCAGCAGGAAGCACTATGGGCGCAGCGTCAATGACGCTGACGGTACAGGCCAGACAATTATTGTCT
GGTATAGTGCAGCAGCAGAACAATTTGCTGAGGGCTATTGAGGCGCAACAGCATCTGTTGCAACTCACAG
TCTGGGGCATCAAGCAGCTCCAGGCAAGAATCCTGGCTGTGGAAAGATACCTAAAGGATCAACAGCTCCT
GGGGATTTGGGGTTGCTCTGGAAAACTCATTTGCACCACTGCTGTGCCTTGGAATGCTAGTTGGAGTAAT
AAATCTCTGGAACAGATTTGGAATCACACGACCTGGATGGAGTGGGACAGAGAAATTAACAATTACACAA
GCTTAATACACTCCTTAATTGAAGAATCGCAAAACCAGCAAGAAAAGAATGAACAAGAATTATTGGAATT
AGATAAATGGGCAAGTTTGTGGAATTGGTTTAACATAACAAATTGGCTGTGGTATATAAAATTATTCATA
ATGATAGTAGGAGGCTTGGTAGGTTTAAGAATAGTTTTTGCTGTACTTTCTATAGTGAATAGAGTTAGGC
AGGGATATTCACCATTATCGTTTCAGACCCACCTCCCAACCCCGAGGGGACCCGACAGGCCCGAAGGAAT
AGAAGAAGAAGGTGGAGAGAGAGACAGAGACAGATCCATTCGATTAGTGAACGGATCGGCACTGCGTGCG
CCAATTCTGCAGACAAATGGCAGTATTCATCCACAATTTTAAAAGAAAAGGGGGGATTGGGGGGTACAGT
GCAGGGGAAAGAATAGTAGACATAATAGCAACAGACATACAAACTAAAGAATTACAAAAACAAATTACAA
AAATTCAAAATTTTCGGGTTTATTACAGGGACAGCAGAGATCCAGTTTGGTTAGTACCGGGCCCGCTCTA
GCCCTGCAGGAACTGTTTAAACTGTGAGGGCCTATTTCCCATGATTCCTTCATATTTGCATATACGATAC
AAGGCTGTTAGAGAGATAATTGGAATTAATTTGACTGTAAACACAAAGATATTAGTACAAAATACGTGAC
GTAGAAAGTAATAATTTCTTGGGTAGTTTGCAGTTTTAAAATTATGTTTTAAAATGGACTATCATATGCT
TACCGTAACTTGAAAGTATTTCGATTTCTTGGCTTTATATATCTTGTGGAAAGGACCAAACACCGCACTC
TCACATACCTTCCAGGTTTAAGAGCTATGCTGGAAACAGCATAGCAAGTTTAAATAAGGCTAGTCCGTTA
TCAACTTGAAAAAGTGGCACCGAGTCGGTGCTTTTTTGTTTGGCGCGCCTATGGCTTAATTAACATGGCG
GCCGCATTCTACCGGGTAGGGGAGGCGCTTTTCCCAAGGCAGTCTGGAGCATGCGCTTTAGCAGCCCCGC
TGGGCACTTGGCGCTACACAAGTGGCCTCTGGCCTCGCACACATTCCACATCCACCGGTAGGCGCCAACC
GGCTCCGTTCTTTGGTGGCCCCTTCGCGCCACCTTCTACTCCTCCCCTAGTCAGGAAGTTCCCCCCCGCC
CCGCAGCTCGCGTCGTGCAGGACGTGACAAATGGAAGTAGCACGTCTCACTAGTCTCGTGCAGATGGACA
GCACCGCTGAGCAATGGAAGCGGGTAGGCCTTTGGGGCAGCGGCCAATAGCAGCTTTGCTCCTTCGCTTT
CTGGGCTCAGAGGCTGGGAAGGGGTGGGTCCGGGGGCGGGCTCAGGGGCGGGCTCAGGGGCGGGGCGGGC
GCCCGAAGGTCCTCCGGAGGCCCGGCATTCTGCACGCTTCAAAAGCGCACGTCTGCCGCGCTGTTCTCCT
CTTCCTCATCTCCGGGACCCGGGATGCCCAAGAAGAAGAGGAAGGTGTCCAATTTACTGACCGTACACCA
AAATTTGCCTGCATTACCGGTCGATGCAACGAGTGATGAGGTTCGCAAGAACCTGATGGACATGTTCAGG
GATCGCCAGGCGTTTTCTGAGCATACCTGGAAAATGCTTCTGTCCGTTTGCCGGTCGTGGGCGGCATGGT
GCAAGTTGAATAACCGGAAATGGTTTCCCGCAGAACCTGAAGATGTTCGCGATTATCTTCTATATCTTCA
GGCGCGCGGTCTGGCAGTAAAAACTATCCAGCAACATTTGGGCCAGCTAAACATGCTTCATCGTCGGTCC
GGGCTGCCACGACCAAGTGACAGCAATGCTGTTTCACTGGTTATGCGGCGGATCCGAAAAGAAAACGTTG
ATGCCGGTGAACGTGCAAAACAGGCTCTAGCGTTCGAACGCACTGATTTCGACCAGGTTCGTTCACTCAT
GGAAAATAGCGATCGCTGCCAGGATATACGTAATCTGGCATTTCTGGGGATTGCTTATAACACCCTGTTA
CGTATAGCCGAAATTGCCAGGATCAGGGTTAAAGATATCTCACGTACTGACGGTGGGAGAATGTTAATCC
ATATTGGCAGAACGAAAACGCTGGTTAGCACCGCAGGTGTAGAGAAGGCACTTAGCCTGGGGGTAACTAA
ACTGGTCGAGCGATGGATTTCCGTCTCTGGTGTAGCTGATGATCCGAATAACTACCTGTTTTGCCGGGTC
AGAAAAAATGGTGTTGCCGCGCCATCTGCCACCAGCCAGCTATCAACTCGCGCCCTGGAAGGGATTTTTG
AAGCAACTCATCGATTGATTTACGGCGCTAAGGATGACTCTGGTCAGAGATACCTGGCCTGGTCTGGACA
CAGTGCCCGTGTCGGAGCCGCGCGAGATATGGCCCGCGCTGGAGTTTCAATACCGGAGATCATGCAAGCT
GGTGGCTGGACCAATGTAAATATTGTCATGAACTATATCCGTAACCTGGATAGTGAAACAGGGGCAATGG
TGCGCCTGCTGGAAGATGGCGATTAGCCATGTTTAAGGGTTCCGGTTCCACTAGGTACAATTCGATATCA
AGCTTATCGATAATCAACCTCTGGATTACAAAATTTGTGAAAGATTGACTGGTATTCTTAACTATGTTGC
TCCTTTTACGCTATGTGGATACGCTGCTTTAATGCCTTTGTATCATGCTATTGCTTCCCGTATGGCTTTC
ATTTTCTCCTCCTTGTATAAATCCTGGTTGCTGTCTCTTTATGAGGAGTTGTGGCCCGTTGTCAGGCAAC
GTGGCGTGGTGTGCACTGTGTTTGCTGACGCAACCCCCACTGGTTGGGGCATTGCCACCACCTGTCAGCT
CCTTTCCGGGACTTTCGCTTTCCCCCTCCCTATTGCCACGGCGGAACTCATCGCCGCCTGCCTTGCCCGC
TGCTGGACAGGGGCTCGGCTGTTGGGCACTGACAATTCCGTGGTGTTGTCGGGGAAATCATCGTCCTTTC
CTTGGCTGCTCGCCTGTGTTGCCACCTGGATTCTGCGCGGGACGTCCTTCTGCTACGTCCCTTCGGCCCT
CAATCCAGCGGACCTTCCTTCCCGCGGCCTGCTGCCGGCTCTGCGGCCTCTTCCGCGTCTTCGCCTTCGC
CCTCAGACGAGTCGGATCTCCCTTTGGGCCGCCTCCCCGCATCGATACCGTCGACCTCGATCGAGACCTA
GAAAAACATGGAGCAATCACAAGTAGCAATACAGCAGCTACCAATGCTGATTGTGCCTGGCTAGAAGCAC
AAGAGGAGGAGGAGGTGGGTTTTCCAGTCACACCTCAGGTACCTTTAAGACCAATGACTTACAAGGCAGC
TGTAGATCTTAGCCACTTTTTAAAAGAAAAGGGGGGACTGGAAGGGCTAATTCACTCCCAACGAAGACAA
GATATCCTTGATCTGTGGATCTACCACACACAAGGCTACTTCCCTGATTGGCAGAACTACACACCAGGGC
CAGGGATCAGATATCCACTGACCTTTGGATGGTGCTACAAGCTAGTACCAGTTGAGCAAGAGAAGGTAGA
AGAAGCCAATGAAGGAGAGAACACCCGCTTGTTACACCCTGTGAGCCTGCATGGGATGGATGACCCGGAG
AGAGAAGTATTAGAGTGGAGGTTTGACAGCCGCCTAGCATTTCATCACATGGCCCGAGAGCTGCATCCGG
ACTGTACTGGGTCTCTCTGGTTAGACCAGATCTGAGCCTGGGAGCTCTCTGGCTAACTAGGGAACCCACT
GCTTAAGCCTCAATAAAGCTTGCCTTGAGTGCTTCAAGTAGTGTGTGCCCGTCTGTTGTGTGACTCTGGT
AACTAGAGATCCCTCAGACCCTTTTAGTCAGTGTGGAAAATCTCTAGCAGCATGTGAGCAAAAGGCCAGC
AAAAGGCCAGGAACCGTAAAAAGGCCGCGTTGCTGGCGTTTTTCCATAGGCTCCGCCCCCCTGACGAGCA
TCACAAAAATCGACGCTCAAGTCAGAGGTGGCGAAACCCGACAGGACTATAAAGATACCAGGCGTTTCCC
CCTGGAAGCTCCCTCGTGCGCTCTCCTGTTCCGACCCTGCCGCTTACCGGATACCTGTCCGCCTTTCTCC
CTTCGGGAAGCGTGGCGCTTTCTCATAGCTCACGCTGTAGGTATCTCAGTTCGGTGTAGGTCGTTCGCTC
CAAGCTGGGCTGTGTGCACGAACCCCCCGTTCAGCCCGACCGCTGCGCCTTATCCGGTAACTATCGTCTT
GAGTCCAACCCGGTAAGACACGACTTATCGCCACTGGCAGCAGCCACTGGTAACAGGATTAGCAGAGCGA
GGTATGTAGGCGGTGCTACAGAGTTCTTGAAGTGGTGGCCTAACTACGGCTACACTAGAAGAACAGTATT
TGGTATCTGCGCTCTGCTGAAGCCAGTTACCTTCGGAAAAAGAGTTGGTAGCTCTTGATCCGGCAAACAA
ACCACCGCTGGTAGCGGTGGTTTTTTTGTTTGCAAGCAGCAGATTACGCGCAGAAAAAAAGGATCTCAAG
AAGATCCTTTGATCTTTTCTACGGGGTCTGACGCTCAGTGGAACGAAAACTCACGTTAAGGGATTTTGGT
CATGAGATTATCAAAAAGGATCTTCACCTAGATCCTTTTAAATTAAAAATGAAGTTTTAAATCAATCTAA
AGTATATATGAGTAAACTTGGTCTGACAGTTACCAATGCTTAATCAGTGAGGCACCTATCTCAGCGATCT
GTCTATTTCGTTCATCCATAGTTGCCTGACTCCCCGTCGTGTAGATAACTACGATACGGGAGGGCTTACC
ATCTGGCCCCAGTGCTGCAATGATACCGCGAGACCCACGCTCACCGGCTCCAGATTTATCAGCAATAAAC
CAGCCAGCCGGAAGGGCCGAGCGCAGAAGTGGTCCTGCAACTTTATCCGCCTCCATCCAGTCTATTAATT
GTTGCCGGGAAGCTAGAGTAAGTAGTTCGCCAGTTAATAGTTTGCGCAACGTTGTTGCCATTGCTACAGG
CATCGTGGTGTCACGCTCGTCGTTTGGTATGGCTTCATTCAGCTCCGGTTCCCAACGATCAAGGCGAGTT
ACATGATCCCCCATGTTGTGCAAAAAAGCGGTTAGCTCCTTCGGTCCTCCGATCGTTGTCAGAAGTAAGT
TGGCCGCAGTGTTATCACTCATGGTTATGGCAGCACTGCATAATTCTCTTACTGTCATGCCATCCGTAAG
ATGCTTTTCTGTGACTGGTGAGTACTCAACCAAGTCATTCTGAGAATAGTGTATGCGGCGACCGAGTTGC
TCTTGCCCGGCGTCAATACGGGATAATACCGCGCCACATAGCAGAACTTTAAAAGTGCTCATCATTGGAA
AACGTTCTTCGGGGCGAAAACTCTCAAGGATCTTACCGCTGTTGAGATCCAGTTCGATGTAACCCACTCG
TGCACCCAACTGATCTTCAGCATCTTTTACTTTCACCAGCGTTTCTGGGTGAGCAAAAACAGGAAGGCAA
AATGCCGCAAAAAAGGGAATAAGGGCGACACGGAAATGTTGAATACTCATACTCTTCCTTTTTCAATATT
ATTGAAGCATTTATCAGGGTTATTGTCTCATGAGCGGATACATATTTGAATGTATTTAGAAAAATAAACA
AATAGGGGTTCCGCGCACATTTCCCCGAAAAGTGCCACCTGACGTCGACGGATCGGGAGATCTCCCGATC
CCCTATGGTGCACTCTCAGTACAATCTGCTCTGATGCCGCATAGTTAAGCCAGTATCTGCTCCCTGCTTG
TGTGTTGGAGGTCGCTGAGTAGTGCGCGAGCAAAATTTAAGCTACAACAAGGCAAGGCTTGACCGACAAT
TGCATGAAGAATCTGCTTAGGGTTAGGCGTTTTGCGCTGCTTCGCGATGTACGGGCCAGATATACGCGTT
